Addgene plasmid #228594: pReceiver
Purpose: (Empty Backbone) Mammalian expression of a single fluorescent protein, for MuSIC barcode construction
Depositing lab: Marc Birtwistle. Depositing organization: Clemson University. Publication: Genetically Encoded Fluorescence Barcodes Allow for Single-Cell Analysis via Spectral Flow Cytometry. Lu X, Pritko DJ, Abravanel ME, Huggins JR, Ogunleye O, Biswas T, Ashy KC, Woods SK, Livingston MWT, Blenner MA, Birtwistle MR. ACS Synth Biol. 2025 May 16;14(5):1533-1548. doi: 10.1021/acssynbio.4c00807. Epub 2025 May 6. PubMed 40326708.
Backbone
  Vector backbone: pReceiver
  Backbone manufacturer: Birtwistle lab
  Vector type: Mammalian Expression
Growth in bacteria
  Bacterial resistance: Kanamycin, 50 μg/mL
  Growth temperature: 37°C
  Growth strain: DH5alpha
  Copy number: High Copy
Gene/Insert
  Gene/Insert name: None
Terms and licenses: Academic/Nonprofit Terms; Industry Terms: Not Available to Industry
Depositor comments: Please visit https://doi.org/10.1101/2024.10.23.619855 for bioRxiv preprint.
How to cite: pReceiver was a gift from Marc Birtwistle (Addgene plasmid # 228594 ; http://n2t.net/addgene:228594 ; RRID:Addgene_228594)
