[The description below was written by a language model from this plasmid's Addgene catalogue record and pLannotate feature annotations shown in this document.]
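Description:
pReceiver is a compact (about 3.5 kb) empty mammalian expression backbone built to accept a single fluorescent protein coding sequence, as a step toward assembling MuSIC fluorescence barcodes, which are combinations of fluorescent proteins read out in single cells by spectral flow cytometry. It carries no insert as deposited. In bacteria it is maintained at high copy through a ColE1/pUC-type origin and selected with kanamycin. An f1 bacteriophage origin is also present, a common carry-over that allows single-stranded DNA production.

The expression cassette consists of the human cytomegalovirus immediate early enhancer and promoter followed by an SV40 polyadenylation signal, with only a short gap between them where the fluorescent protein gene would be placed. The record does not describe the cloning sites or the assembly method used there. The annotation software flags a very short fragment in this gap as matching a truncated HIV-1 5' LTR, but at about 25 nt, and with no other lentiviral elements present, this is probably an incidental match rather than a functional viral part.

The selection marker is the Tn5 aminoglycoside phosphotransferase (NeoR/KanR), which lies downstream of an SV40 early promoter and is followed by the HSV thymidine kinase polyadenylation signal. This arrangement gives kanamycin resistance in bacteria, and in principle G418 resistance in mammalian cells. A fragment annotated as a bleomycin-binding protein gene lies between the marker and its poly(A) signal. It appears to be a partial remnant, not a working marker. Once loaded with a fluorescent protein, the plasmid serves for constitutive expression in transfected mammalian cells.
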