Features (pLannotate 1.2.2; 10 found; start..end, strand, type, name):
    114..908     -  CDS            NeoR/KanR: aminoglycoside phosphotransferase from Tn5; aph(3')-II (or nptII); confers resistance to neomycin, kanamycin, and G418 (Geneticin®)
    951..1161    -  promoter       SV40 promoter: SV40 early promoter
   1249..1677    +  rep_origin     f1 ori (sequence partly withheld): f1 bacteriophage origin of replication; arrow indicates direction of (+) strand synthesis
   1711..1832    -  polyA_signal   SV40 poly(A) signal: SV40 polyadenylation signal
   1877..1901    -  LTR            5' LTR (truncated) (fragment): truncated 5' long terminal repeat (LTR) from HIV-1
   1952..2155    -  promoter       CMV promoter: human cytomegalovirus (CMV) immediate early promoter
   2156..2459    -  enhancer       CMV enhancer: human cytomegalovirus immediate early enhancer
   2640..3228    -  rep_origin     ori: high-copy-number ColE1/pMB1/pBR322/pUC origin of replication
   3287..3334    -  polyA_signal   HSV TK poly(A) signal: herpes simplex virus thymidine kinase polyadenylation signal (Cole and Stacy, 1985)
   3393..93      -  CDS            ble (fragment) (across the origin): BLE_KLEPN - Experimental evidence at protein level: Swiss-Prot protein existence level 1. Binding protein with a strong affinity to the bleomycin family of antibiotics. Binds to CL990; an antimitotic-antibiotic compound. From Klebsiella pneumoniae.
>Addgene plasmid #228594 | pReceiver | addgene full sequence | sequence record 452447 | Addgene NGS Result
CCGGAAAACGATTCCGAAGCCCAACCTTTCATAGAAGGCGGCGGTGGAATCGAAATCTCGTGATGGCAGG
TTGGGCGTCGCTTGGTCGGTCATTTCGAACCCCAGAGTCCCGCTCAGAAGAACTCGTCAAGAAGGCGATA
GAAGGCGATGCGCTGCGAATCGGGAGCGGCGATACCGTAAAGCACGAGGAAGCGGTCAGCCCATTCGCCG
CCAAGCTCTTCAGCAATATCACGGGTAGCCAACGCTATGTCCTGATAGCGGTCCGCCACACCCAGCCGGC
CACAGTCGATGAATCCAGAAAAGCGGCCATTTTCCACCATGATATTCGGCAAGCAGGCATCGCCATGGGT
CACGACGAGATCCTCGCCGTCGGGCATGCTCGCCTTGAGCCTGGCGAACAGTTCGGCTGGCGCGAGCCCC
TGATGCTCTTCGTCCAGATCATCCTGATCGACAAGACCGGCTTCCATCCGAGTACGTGCTCGCTCGATGC
GATGTTTCGCTTGGTGGTCGAATGGGCAGGTAGCCGGATCAAGCGTATGCAGCCGCCGCATTGCATCAGC
CATGATGGATACTTTCTCGGCAGGAGCAAGGTGAGATGACAGGAGATCCTGCCCCGGCACTTCGCCCAAT
AGCAGCCAGTCCCTTCCCGCTTCAGTGACAACGTCGAGCACAGCTGCGCAAGGAACGCCCGTCGTGGCCA
GCCACGATAGCCGCGCTGCCTCGTCTTGCAGTTCATTCAGGGCACCGGACAGGTCGGTCTTGACAAAAAG
AACCGGGCGCCCCTGCGCTGACAGCCGGAACACGGCGGCATCAGAGCAGCCGATTGTCTGTTGTGCCCAG
TCATAGCCGAATAGCCTCTCCACCCAAGCGGCCGGAGAACCTGCGTGCAATCCATCTTGTTCAATCATGC
GAAACGATCCTCATCCTGTCTCTTGATCGATCTTTGCAAAAGCCTAGGCCTCCAAAAAAGCCTCCTCACT
ACTTCTGGAATAGCTCAGAGGCCGAGGCGGCCTCGGCCTCTGCATAAATAAAAAAAATTAGTCAGCCATG
GGGCGGAGAATGGGCGGAACTGGGCGGAGTTAGGGGCGGGATGGGCGGAGTTAGGGGCGGGACTATGGTT
GCTGACTAATTGAGATGCATGCTTTGCATACTTCTGCCTGCTGGGGAGCCTGGGGACTTTCCACACCCTA
ACTGACACACATTCCACAGCTGGTTCTTTCCGCCTCAGGACTCTTCCTTTAAGTACTG
[124 nt withheld, positions 1249-1372]
C
[91 nt withheld, positions 1374-1464]
A
[49 nt withheld, positions 1466-1514]
CCTTTGACGTTGGAGTCCACGTTCTTT
[37 nt withheld, positions 1542-1578]
ACCCTATCTCGGTCTATTCTTTTGATTTATAAGGGATTTTGCCGATTTCGGCCTATTGGTTAAAAAATGA
GCTGATTTAACAAAAATTTAACGCGAATTTTAACAAAATATTAACGCTTACAATTTACGCCTTAAGATAC
ATTGATGAGTTTGGACAAACCACAACTAGAATGCAGTGAAAAAAATGCTTTATTTGTGAAATTTGTGATG
CTATTGCTTTATTTGTAACCATTATAAGCTGCAATAAACAAGTTAACAACAACAATTGCATTCATTTTAT
GTTTCAGAATTCGAGACCCAGTGGGTTCTCTAGTTAGCCAGAGGGTCTCGGATCCATTTCGATAAGCCAG
TAAGCACGAGGCTGATCAGCGGTAGCTCTGCTTATATAGACCTCCCACCGTACACGCCTACCGCCCATTT
GCGTCAATGGGGCGGAGTTGTTACGACATTTTGGAAAGTCCCGTTGATTTTGGTGCCAAAACAAACTCCC
ATTGACGTCAATGGGGTGGAGACTTGGAAATCCCCGTGAGTCAAACCGCTATCCACGCCCATTGATGTAC
TGCCAAAACCGCATCACCATGGTAATAGCGATGACTAATACGTAGATGTACTGCCAAGTAGGAAAGTCCC
ATAAGGTCATGTACTGGGCATAATGCCAGGCGGGCCATTTACCGTCATTGACGTCAATAGGGGGCGTACT
TGGCATATGATACACTTGATGTACTGCCAAGTGGGCAGTTTACCGTAAATACTCCACCCATTGACGTCAA
TGGAAAGTCCCTATTGGCGTTACTATGGGAACATACGTCATTATTGACGTCAATGGGCGGGGGTCGTTGG
GCGGTCAGCCAGGCGGGCCATTTACCGTAAGTTATGTAACGGCTAGCCGGAACTCCATATATGGGCTATG
AACTAATGACCCCGTAATTGATTACTATTAATAACTAATGCATGGCGGTAATACGGTTATCCACAGAATC
AGGGGATAACGCAGGAAAGAACATGTGAGCAAAAGGCCAGCAAAAGGCCAGGAACCGTAAAAAGGCCGCG
TTGCTGGCGTTTTTCCATAGGCTCCGCCCCCCTGACGAGCATCACAAAAATCGACGCTCAAGTCAGAGGT
GGCGAAACCCGACAGGACTATAAAGATACCAGGCGTTTCCCCCTGGAAGCTCCCTCGTGCGCTCTCCTGT
TCCGACCCTGCCGCTTACCGGATACCTGTCCGCCTTTCTCCCTTCGGGAAGCGTGGCGCTTTCTCATAGC
TCACGCTGTAGGTATCTCAGTTCGGTGTAGGTCGTTCGCTCCAAGCTGGGCTGTGTGCACGAACCCCCCG
TTCAGCCCGACCGCTGCGCCTTATCCGGTAACTATCGTCTTGAGTCCAACCCGGTAAGACACGACTTATC
GCCACTGGCAGCAGCCACTGGTAACAGGATTAGCAGAGCGAGGTATGTAGGCGGTGCTACAGAGTTCTTG
AAGTGGTGGCCTAACTACGGCTACACTAGAAGAACAGTATTTGGTATCTGCGCTCTGCTGAAGCCAGTTA
CCTTCGGAAAAAGAGTTGGTAGCTCTTGATCCGGCAAACAAACCACCGCTGGTAGCGGTGGTTTTTTTGT
TTGCAAGCAGCAGATTACGCGCAGAAAAAAAGGATCTCAAGAAGATCCTTTGATCTTTTCTACGGGGTCT
GACGCTCAGTGGAACGAACCGCGTTTATGAACAAACGACCCAACACCGTGCGTTTTATTCTGTCTTTTTA
TTGCCGTCATAGCGCGGGTTCCTTCCGGTATTGTCTCCTTCCGTGTTTCAGTTAGCCTCCCCCTAGGGTG
GGCGAAGAACTCCAGCATGAGATCCCCGCGCTGGAGGATCATCCAGCCGGCGTC
